>Addgene plasmid #65805 | NG0911 pCI-TPI-SMG5(short)-4H | depositor full sequence | sequence record 111916 | Full Sequence
TCAATATTGGCCATTAGCCATATTATTCATTGGTTATATAGCATAAATCAATATTGGCTATTGGCCATTG
CATACGTTGTATCTATATCATAATATGTACATTTATATTGGCTCATGTCCAATATGACCGCCATGTTGGC
ATTGATTATTGACTAGTTATTAATAGTAATCAATTACGGGGTCATTAGTTCATAGCCCATATATGGAGTT
CCGCGTTACATAACTTACGGTAAATGGCCCGCCTGGCTGACCGCCCAACGACCCCCGCCCATTGACGTCA
ATAATGACGTATGTTCCCATAGTAACGCCAATAGGGACTTTCCATTGACGTCAATGGGTGGAGTATTTAC
GGTAAACTGCCCACTTGGCAGTACATCAAGTGTATCATATGCCAAGTCCGCCCCCTATTGACGTCAATGA
CGGTAAATGGCCCGCCTGGCATTATGCCCAGTACATGACCTTACGGGACTTTCCTACTTGGCAGTACATC
TACGTATTAGTCATCGCTATTACCATGGTGATGCGGTTTTGGCAGTACACCAATGGGCGTGGATAGCGGT
TTGACTCACGGGGATTTCCAAGTCTCCACCCCATTGACGTCAATGGGAGTTTGTTTTGGCACCAAAATCA
ACGGGACTTTCCAAAATGTCGTAACAACTGCGATCGCCCGCCCCGTTGACGCAAATGGGCGGTAGGCGTG
TACGGTGGGAGGTCTATATAAGCAGAGCTCGTTTAGTGAACCGTCAGATCACTAGAAGCTTTATTGCGGT
AGTTTATCACAGTTAAATTGCTAACGCAGTCAGTGCTTCTGACACAACAGTCTCGAACTTAAGCTGCAGT
GACTCTCTTAAGGTAGCCTTGCAGAAGTTGGTCGTGAGGCACTGGGCAGGTAAGTATCAAGGTTACAAGA
CAGGTTTAAGGAGACCAATAGAAACTGGGCTTGTCGAGACAGAGAAGACTCTTGCGTTTCTGATAGGCAC
CTATTGGTCTTACTGACATCCACTTTGCCTTTCTCTCCACAGGTGTCCACTCCCAGTTCAATTACAGCTC
TTAAGGCTAGAGTACTTAATACGACTCACTATAGGCTAGCGCCTCGGCTCCAGCACCATGGCGCCCTCCA
GGAAGTTCTTCGTTGGGGGAAACTGGAAGATGAACGGGCGGAAGCAGAGTCTGGGGGAGCTCATCGGCAC
TCTGAACGCGGCCAAGGTGCCGGCCGACACCGGTAAGCCCTCGCCGAGGAGGGGTCTGGCCGGGCCGGGG
CCGGGGCCGGGGCAGGAGTGGCAGCGCCCTCTCCCGAGGCCCCGAGGCCCCGAGGCCGGTATCCGCGCGG
ACCTGATGCAGGGCTGTGGGACGAGGGCCGCTGGGGTCCGGGCAGGGGCCTCGCAGCCGCAGCCCCGTCG
GTGCGTCGAGGGGGCAGGGCGGAGCACATGATGCCCCTTGGACTATGGGGCAGGTAAGGACGTTTTCTTC
CCTTCGGCAACCTGAACGACTCCCGCCTTCCACGGAAGGGACCGAGCCCGTGCCAAACAGGCTGAGCGAT
TTGGGAGTGAGGAGCCATCCTACCGCTTTCCCCAACCTGGAAACAGCAAAGCGCAAGGCCTCTGAGTCAG
TTAGGTCTCTGCCACCCACGGGCAAAGGATGCTCTCCTCCATCCTCCTTCCTCCCTCCACCGAAATCGGA
GAGCCGCGGGCCTGATCCAAAGAGGCATCCCCTTCTCGTTCATTCCCCAGAGGCCTCAATACAAACCCCA
GGAGTTGGCCCCTCTCCTTTTGCTACAAATCCTTGCCTTGCAAAGGGGAGGTGAGGATGGGCTATTTTAG
AAGGGAAGCAGGGTTGCTCCCTGGAGAATGCTGAGTCTGTGAGGTGCCTATGCCGAGAATAGGTCGAGGA
AATTGGAGCCCCAGCTGTTAAAAGAGCAGAGGGCAGGGTGAGGGCCGTGGCCTCTCAGGGGTATCTGGAA
GGCTCTTCGAGTTGAGTGCAGACCCAGCCTGGGCTGGAAAATGGACAAAGGTCATCTTGCTGGGGTGAAA
AGGGGGAGAGCAGAACCAAGAAGAAGAGGGTGAGGGCTGGGGGGCTCCAGGGCACTGGTTAGGAATTGTG
GGGAATGAAGGCTTTCTTTAGTCTCATCCCCCTGTGGTACCATCTTGTCCTCAGAGGTGGTTTGTGCTCC
CCCTACTGCCTATATCGACTTCGCCCGGCAGAAGCTAGATCCCAAGATTGCTGTGGCTGCGCAGAACTGC
TACAAAGTGACTAATGGGGCTTTTACTGGGGAGATCAGGTGAGATCGAGGTGGAGAGGGGTGTGTGGGAC
CCTTCCCTCACTTTCCTCGTTGAGGGGAAAGCCACAGGGTGGGCTCCCTGCTGAACCTTGGCTTCATCTC
TTCCTTTAGCCCTGGCATGATCAAAGACTGCGGAGCCACGTGGGTGGTCCTGGGGCACTCAGAGAGAAGG
CATGTCTTTGGGGAGTCAGATGAGGTTAGTAGCCAAGAGAGAAGATAAGGGATGTCTTTTTCCAAGAAGG
ATGTCTCACCAAGTCTGTTTCTCAACAGCTGATTGGGCAGAAAGTGGCCCATGCTCTGGCAGAGGGACTC
GGAGTAATCGCCTGCATTGGGGAGAAGCTAGATGAAAGGGAAGCTGGCATCACTGAGAAGGTTGTTTTCG
AGCAGACAAAGGTCATCGCAGGTATCTCTGGAGAAAGGGACCTTTGAGCCTATCCAGGGCCACAGAGACT
CAGAGGGTAGGGTCAGGCCCTGGAGCCTGTCTTGGTCCCCATGCTGATCCAGAAAAGGAAAAAGGGGAGG
GGGAGTGACAATCTTTGCTTGGGGCCTATGACTTCTCCAGCCCCAAGGTAGATGCCACCTGGAAATCCCC
CAATGTCCACTAGGGGGCAGTAGGCCACCGTTCTTCGTACTCCGGAGAACCTGGCTGGAGAGCTCTTTCT
TGTTCACCCTTCCCTCCATCTGTATCTCTGCCCTGCAGATAACGTGAAGGACTGGAGCAAGGTCGTCCTG
GCCTATGAGCCTGTGTGGGCCATTGGTACTGGCAAGACTGCAACACCCCAACAGGTAACCGGGCCCAGGA
GCCCTGCCCTCATCCCAGCCTGCCTCAATAGGTTTGGACAGACACAGCCCACATGGGGCAACCCCTTATT
TCAAAGACACAGAGACCTTGAACCCAGAGACAGTGACTTGTCCAAGGGCATCCAGTCCAGGGCCTGGCTT
GGATCAGAGCCCTGGTACTCTGACTCAGTCAGAAACCACACTAAGTGTCCACTGGTGCCAGTGATTTTTC
CTCTTAGAGAGGCAGAAAAGGTCTTACTTAGGCCAGCTTCTTGTTCTAGGCCCAGGAAGTACACGAGAAG
CTCCGAGGATGGCTGAAGTCCAACGTCTCTGATGCGGTGGCTCAGAGCACCCGTATCATTTATGGAGGTG
AGTGGCTTTGGTTCCCGGCTGAGGTGGAGTGGGCTGAGGACTAGACTGAGCCCTCGGACATGGAGGTGGG
GATGGGGCAGACTCATCCCATTCTTGACCAAGCCCTTGTTCTGCTCCCTTCCCAGGCTCTGTGACTGGGG
CAACCTGCAAGGAGCTGGCCAGCCAGCCTGATGTGGATGGCTTCCTTGTGGGTGGTGCTTCCCTCAAGCC
CGAATTCGTGGACATCATCAATGCCAAACAATGAGCCCCATCCATCTTCCCTACCCTTCCTGCCAAGCCA
GGGACTCGAGTTGGTTGATACTGACCCCCAGGCCCTGCAGTGGGGCTGACTCCAGATCTCTCCTGCCCTC
CCTGGCAGCCAGGACCAGCACCTGTAGTCACCCCACCACACGCAGACTCATGCACGCACACAGGAGGGAG
GCCTAGCTGCTCAGAGGCTGCAGGGAGGGCCCAGGAGCCGGCTGGGAGGGTGGGGTCCCTTTGTTGCCAA
GACGTTAGGAAAGCGAGGAAAGTGCTTGGATTAGGAGAGTCTTGTGGGCCCCTGGCCAGCCTTCCTGCCT
CAGCTCCCCTGCTGTCTCCAGGGGCAGGTGGTAGGCATGGGTACCTGCATTTCACTGGAGTGGGTTCTTG
GATCTCTGAGGGGAAGGAACAGCAAAAGAGGCCCTTCTTCCTCACCCAAGATGCAGGGTGGTTGGGGCCA
GGAGTTTGGACCCTCTAGGTCTTGGGGGAAGAGCTGGGTAATACCTGGTGTCTGAGTGATTCTCTGCAGA
CCCTTCCCCTCCTCAAGGATCACCCATCCTCCTTTCAGCCCCCTTTATGGGGACCAGGCAGCTCTGGAGC
CAGCCACAGGGGCTGTTAGAGAAGCAAGGCCTGGAGTGGCCTGCACCGAGTAGCAGGGTCAGGGTTCGTG
TGCTCCTCCTCCTGCTGCAGGGGCTGCACATCCCATTGCCCCACTTCTGCTTTGTGTCTCCCTCTGTCTA
GCTTCCAGGGCAGGGAGCAGGCCCCACCTAGGGCTGCAGGCAGTCTGGCCTGTGCCAGCACGGTCTCCTG
TGCCCACCAGCCCCACAGGTGCTGTGCTTTGTGCTCTTGGCTGCTGTGCTGGGACAGAATGGGATGCCAG
GAAGAGAAGAAAGGGGGTGCAGTCTGAGGCCACCACCCCCCTTCCTATCTAAGGGAGGGCTGAAGACAAG
GGGCCGGCATTCAGTGGGCAGCAGAAAGGAGAGGCCCCTTGAAGCTGCTCAGTCAGAGGCCCCCGTCCCT
CCTTTTGCCTTCCGCAGGACTGAAGACCTGAAGGGGCTGGCTTTTGGAGTGTTGAGGTGAATATCTGTCG
AGCACCCCACCAGTGCAGGCTGCCTATCAGAAAGTGGTGGCTGGTGTGGCTAATGCCCTGGCCCACAAGT
ATCACTAAGCTCGCTTTCTTGCTGTCCAATTTGTCGAGCACCCCACCAGTGCAGGCTGCCTATCAGAAAG
TGGTGGCTGGTGTGGCTAATGCCCTGGCCCACAAGTATCACTAAGCTCGCTTTCTTGCTGTCCAATTTGT
CGAGCACCCCACCAGTGCAGGCTGCCTATCAGAAAGTGGTGGCTGGTGTGGCTAATGCCCTGGCCCACAA
GTATCACTAAGCTCGCTTTCTTGCTGTCCAATTTGTCGAGCACCCCACCAGTGCAGGCTGCCTATCAGAA
AGTGGTGGCTGGTGTGGCTAATGCCCTGGCCCACAAGTATCACTAAGCTCGCTTTCTTGCTGTCCAATTT
GTCGACCCGGGCGGCCGCTTCCCTTTAGTGAGGGTTAATGCTTCGAGCAGACATGATAAGATACATTGAT
GAGTTTGGACAAACCACAACTAGAATGCAGTGAAAAAAATGCTTTATTTGTGAAATTTGTGATGCTATTG
CTTTATTTGTAACCATTATAAGCTGCAATAAACAAGTTAACAACAACAATTGCATTCATTTTATGTTTCA
GGTTCAGGGGGAGATGTGGGAGGTTTTTTAAAGCAAGTAAAACCTCTACAAATGTGGTAAAATCCGATAA
GGATCGATCCGGGCTGGCGTAATAGCGAAGAGGCCCGCACCGATCGCCCTTCCCAACAGTTGCGCAGCCT
GAATGGCGAATGG
[124 nt withheld, positions 5544-5667]
C
[91 nt withheld, positions 5669-5759]
A
[49 nt withheld, positions 5761-5809]
CCTTTGACGTTGGAGTCCACGTTCTTT
[37 nt withheld, positions 5837-5873]
ACCCTATCTCGGTCTATTCTTTTGATTTATAAGGGATTTTGCCGATTTCGGCCTATTGGTTAAAAAATGA
GCTGATTTAACAAAAATTTAACGCGAATTTTAACAAAATATTAACGCTTACAATTTCCTGATGCGGTATT
TTCTCCTTACGCATCTGTGCGGTATTTCACACCGCATACGCGGATCTGCGCAGCACCATGGCCTGAAATA
ACCTCTGAAAGAGGAACTTGGTTAGGTACCTTCTGAGGCGGAAAGAACCAGCTGTGGAATGTGTGTCAGT
TAGGGTGTGGAAAGTCCCCAGGCTCCCCAGCAGGCAGAAGTATGCAAAGCATGCATCTCAATTAGTCAGC
AACCAGGTGTGGAAAGTCCCCAGGCTCCCCAGCAGGCAGAAGTATGCAAAGCATGCATCTCAATTAGTCA
GCAACCATAGTCCCGCCCCTAACTCCGCCCATCCCGCCCCTAACTCCGCCCAGTTCCGCCCATTCTCCGC
CCCATGGCTGACTAATTTTTTTTATTTATGCAGAGGCCGAGGCCGCCTCGGCCTCTGAGCTATTCCAGAA
GTAGTGAGGAGGCTTTTTTGGAGGCCTAGGCTTTTGCAAAAAGCTTGATTCTTCTGACACAACAGTCTCG
AACTTAAGGCTAGAGCCACCATGATTGAACAAGATGGATTGCACGCAGGTTCTCCGGCCGCTTGGGTGGA
GAGGCTATTCGGCTATGACTGGGCACAACAGACAATCGGCTGCTCTGATGCCGCCGTGTTCCGGCTGTCA
GCGCAGGGGCGCCCGGTTCTTTTTGTCAAGACCGACCTGTCCGGTGCCCTGAATGAACTGCAGGACGAGG
CAGCGCGGCTATCGTGGCTGGCCACGACGGGCGTTCCTTGCGCAGCTGTGCTCGACGTTGTCACTGAAGC
GGGAAGGGACTGGCTGCTATTGGGCGAAGTGCCGGGGCAGGATCTCCTGTCATCTCACCTTGCTCCTGCC
GAGAAAGTATCCATCATGGCTGATGCAATGCGGCGGCTGCATACGCTTGATCCGGCTACCTGCCCATTCG
ACCACCAAGCGAAACATCGCATCGAGCGAGCACGTACTCGGATGGAAGCCGGTCTTGTCGATCAGGATGA
TCTGGACGAAGAGCATCAGGGGCTCGCGCCAGCCGAACTGTTCGCCAGGCTCAAGGCGCGCATGCCCGAC
GGCGAGGATCTCGTCGTGACCCATGGCGATGCCTGCTTGCCGAATATCATGGTGGAAAATGGCCGCTTTT
CTGGATTCATCGACTGTGGCCGGCTGGGTGTGGCGGACCGCTATCAGGACATAGCGTTGGCTACCCGTGA
TATTGCTGAAGAGCTTGGCGGCGAATGGGCTGACCGCTTCCTCGTGCTTTACGGTATCGCCGCTCCCGAT
TCGCAGCGCATCGCCTTCTATCGCCTTCTTGACGAGTTCTTCTGAGCGGGACTCTGGGGTTCGAAATGAC
CGACCAAGCGACGCCCAACCTGCCATCACGATGGCCGCAATAAAATATCTTTATTTTCATTACATCTGTG
TGTTGGTTTTTTGTGTGAATCGATAGCGATAAGGATCCGCGTATGGTGCACTCTCAGTACAATCTGCTCT
GATGCCGCATAGTTAAGCCAGCCCCGACACCCGCCAACACCCGCTGACGCGCCCTGACGGGCTTGTCTGC
TCCCGGCATCCGCTTACAGACAAGCTGTGACCGTCTCCGGGAGCTGCATGTGTCAGAGGTTTTCACCGTC
ATCACCGAAACGCGCGAGACGAAAGGGCCTCGTGATACGCCTATTTTTATAGGTTAATGTCATGATAATA
ATGGTTTCTTAGACGTCAGGTGGCACTTTTCGGGGAAATGTGCGCGGAACCCCTATTTGTTTATTTTTCT
AAATACATTCAAATATGTATCCGCTCATGAGACAATAACCCTGATAAATGCTTCAATAATATTGAAAAAG
GAAGAGTATGAGTATTCAACATTTCCGTGTCGCCCTTATTCCCTTTTTTGCGGCATTTTGCCTTCCTGTT
TTTGCTCACCCAGAAACGCTGGTGAAAGTAAAAGATGCTGAAGATCAGTTGGGTGCACGAGTGGGTTACA
TCGAACTGGATCTCAACAGCGGTAAGATCCTTGAGAGTTTTCGCCCCGAAGAACGTTTTCCAATGATGAG
CACTTTTAAAGTTCTGCTATGTGGCGCGGTATTATCCCGTATTGACGCCGGGCAAGAGCAACTCGGTCGC
CGCATACACTATTCTCAGAATGACTTGGTTGAGTACTCACCAGTCACAGAAAAGCATCTTACGGATGGCA
TGACAGTAAGAGAATTATGCAGTGCTGCCATAACCATGAGTGATAACACTGCGGCCAACTTACTTCTGAC
AACGATCGGAGGACCGAAGGAGCTAACCGCTTTTTTGCACAACATGGGGGATCATGTAACTCGCCTTGAT
CGTTGGGAACCGGAGCTGAATGAAGCCATACCAAACGACGAGCGTGACACCACGATGCCTGTAGCAATGG
CAACAACGTTGCGCAAACTATTAACTGGCGAACTACTTACTCTAGCTTCCCGGCAACAATTAATAGACTG
GATGGAGGCGGATAAAGTTGCAGGACCACTTCTGCGCTCGGCCCTTCCGGCTGGCTGGTTTATTGCTGAT
AAATCTGGAGCCGGTGAGCGTGGGTCTCGCGGTATCATTGCAGCACTGGGGCCAGATGGTAAGCCCTCCC
GTATCGTAGTTATCTACACGACGGGGAGTCAGGCAACTATGGATGAACGAAATAGACAGATCGCTGAGAT
AGGTGCCTCACTGATTAAGCATTGGTAACTGTCAGACCAAGTTTACTCATATATACTTTAGATTGATTTA
AAACTTCATTTTTAATTTAAAAGGATCTAGGTGAAGATCCTTTTTGATAATCTCATGACCAAAATCCCTT
AACGTGAGTTTTCGTTCCACTGAGCGTCAGACCCCGTAGAAAAGATCAAAGGATCTTCTTGAGATCCTTT
TTTTCTGCGCGTAATCTGCTGCTTGCAAACAAAAAAACCACCGCTACCAGCGGTGGTTTGTTTGCCGGAT
CAAGAGCTACCAACTCTTTTTCCGAAGGTAACTGGCTTCAGCAGAGCGCAGATACCAAATACTGTTCTTC
TAGTGTAGCCGTAGTTAGGCCACCACTTCAAGAACTCTGTAGCACCGCCTACATACCTCGCTCTGCTAAT
CCTGTTACCAGTGGCTGCTGCCAGTGGCGATAAGTCGTGTCTTACCGGGTTGGACTCAAGACGATAGTTA
CCGGATAAGGCGCAGCGGTCGGGCTGAACGGGGGGTTCGTGCACACAGCCCAGCTTGGAGCGAACGACCT
ACACCGAACTGAGATACCTACAGCGTGAGCTATGAGAAAGCGCCACGCTTCCCGAAGGGAGAAAGGCGGA
CAGGTATCCGGTAAGCGGCAGGGTCGGAACAGGAGAGCGCACGAGGGAGCTTCCAGGGGGAAACGCCTGG
TATCTTTATAGTCCTGTCGGGTTTCGCCACCTCTGACTTGAGCGTCGATTTTTGTGATGCTCGTCAGGGG
GGCGGAGCCTATGGAAAAACGCCAGCAACGCGGCCTTTTTACGGTTCCTGGCCTTTTGCTGGCCTTTTGC
TCACATGGCTCGACAGATCT
Features (pLannotate 1.2.2; 31 found; start..end, strand, type, name):
    140..517     +  enhancer       CMV enhancer: human cytomegalovirus immediate early enhancer
    518..729     +  promoter       CMV promoter: human cytomegalovirus (CMV) immediate early promoter
    890..1022    +  intron         chimeric intron: chimera between introns from human β-globin and immunoglobulin heavy chain genes
   1067..1085    +  promoter       T7 promoter: promoter for bacteriophage T7 RNA polymerase
   1108..1221    +  CDS            TPI1 (fragment): TPIS_HUMAN - Also known as TPI. Experimental evidence at protein level: Swiss-Prot protein existence level 1. It is also responsible for the non-negligible production of methylglyoxal a reactive cytotoxic side-product that modifies and can alter proteins, DNA and lipids. From Homo sapiens (Human).
   2130..2486    +  CDS            Tpi1 (fragment): TPIS_MOUSE - Also known as Tpi. Experimental evidence at protein level: Swiss-Prot protein existence level 1. It is also responsible for the non-negligible production of methylglyoxal a reactive cytotoxic side-product that modifies and can alter proteins, DNA and lipids. From Mus musculus (Mouse).
   2540..3064    +  CDS            TPI1 (fragment): TPIS_HUMAN - Also known as TPI. Experimental evidence at protein level: Swiss-Prot protein existence level 1. It is also responsible for the non-negligible production of methylglyoxal a reactive cytotoxic side-product that modifies and can alter proteins, DNA and lipids. From Homo sapiens (Human).
   3340..3429    +  CDS            TPI1 (fragment): TPIS_HUMAN - Also known as TPI. Experimental evidence at protein level: Swiss-Prot protein existence level 1. It is also responsible for the non-negligible production of methylglyoxal a reactive cytotoxic side-product that modifies and can alter proteins, DNA and lipids. From Homo sapiens (Human).
   3558..3671    +  CDS            TPI1 (fragment): TPIS_HUMAN - Also known as TPI. Experimental evidence at protein level: Swiss-Prot protein existence level 1. It is also responsible for the non-negligible production of methylglyoxal a reactive cytotoxic side-product that modifies and can alter proteins, DNA and lipids. From Homo sapiens (Human).
   4746..4835    +  CDS            HBB (fragment): HBB_ODOVI - Experimental evidence at protein level: Swiss-Prot protein existence level 1. Involved in oxygen transport from the lung to the various peripheral tissues. From Odocoileus virginianus virginianus (Virginia white-tailed deer).
   4839..4862    +  polyA_signal   β-globin poly(A) (fragment): human β-globin polyadenylation signal
   4870..4941    +  CDS            HBB (fragment): HBB_PONPY - Experimental evidence at transcript level: Swiss-Prot protein existence level 2. Involved in oxygen transport from the lung to the various peripheral tissues. From Pongo pygmaeus (Bornean orangutan).
   4945..4968    +  polyA_signal   β-globin poly(A) (fragment): human β-globin polyadenylation signal
   4976..5047    +  CDS            HBB (fragment): HBB_PONPY - Experimental evidence at transcript level: Swiss-Prot protein existence level 2. Involved in oxygen transport from the lung to the various peripheral tissues. From Pongo pygmaeus (Bornean orangutan).
   5051..5074    +  polyA_signal   β-globin poly(A) (fragment): human β-globin polyadenylation signal
   5082..5153    +  CDS            HBB (fragment): HBB_PONPY - Experimental evidence at transcript level: Swiss-Prot protein existence level 2. Involved in oxygen transport from the lung to the various peripheral tissues. From Pongo pygmaeus (Bornean orangutan).
   5157..5180    +  polyA_signal   β-globin poly(A) (fragment): human β-globin polyadenylation signal
   5202..5219    -  promoter       T3 promoter (fragment): promoter for bacteriophage T3 RNA polymerase
   5237..5358    -  polyA_signal   SV40 poly(A) signal: SV40 polyadenylation signal
   5381..5449    -  CDS            large T antigen (fragment): large T antigen from SV40 (simian virus 40)
   5473..5540    +  CDS            lacZα (fragment): LacZα fragment of β-galactosidase; lacZ fragment
   5544..5972    +  rep_origin     f1 ori (sequence partly withheld): f1 bacteriophage origin of replication; arrow indicates direction of (+) strand synthesis
   6000..6051    -  misc_feature   bom (fragment): basis of mobility region from pBR322
   6116..6473    +  promoter       SV40 promoter: SV40 enhancer and early promoter
   6524..7315    +  CDS            neo: KKA2_KLEPN - Also known as kan, nptII. Experimental evidence at protein level: Swiss-Prot protein existence level 1. Resistance to kanamycin, neomycin, paromomycin, ribostamycin, butirosin and gentamicin B. From Klebsiella pneumoniae.
   7382..7430    +  polyA_signal   poly(A) signal: synthetic polyadenylation signal
   7450..7504    -  misc_feature   bom (fragment): basis of mobility region from pBR322
   7606..7641    -  CDS            rop (fragment): Rop protein, which maintains plasmids at low copy number; rop
   7736..7840    +  promoter       AmpR promoter: bla
   7841..8701    +  CDS            AmpR: β-lactamase; bla; confers resistance to ampicillin, carbenicillin, and related antibiotics
   8872..9460    +  rep_origin     ori: high-copy-number ColE1/pMB1/pBR322/pUC origin of replication
