[The description below was written by a language model from this plasmid's Addgene catalogue record and pLannotate feature annotations shown in this document.]
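Description:
NG0911 pCI-TPI-SMG5(short)-4H is a mammalian expression plasmid built on the pCI-neo backbone and designed to produce a reporter mRNA for studying nonsense-mediated mRNA decay (NMD). It is propagated in E. coli through a high-copy ColE1/pUC-type origin with ampicillin selection (AmpR), and it also carries an f1 origin. For mammalian cells, an SV40 early promoter drives a neomycin phosphotransferase gene followed by a synthetic poly(A) signal, which allows G418 selection of stable transfectants.

The reporter unit is driven by the CMV immediate-early enhancer and promoter, followed by the backbone's chimeric β-globin/immunoglobulin intron and a T7 promoter. The insert is human triosephosphate isomerase (TPI1). In the feature table its coding sequence appears as several separated fragments spread over about 2.5 kb, which suggests an intron-containing, minigene-type arrangement rather than a continuous cDNA, although the record does not say so explicitly. One fragment is labelled as mouse Tpi1, most likely a homology-based call by the annotation tool, since the catalogue lists the insert as human.

Downstream of TPI, the catalogue describes a shortened version of the SMG5 3'UTR, which probably corresponds to the unannotated stretch after the last TPI fragment. This is followed by the "4H" element: four tandem copies of a short β-globin 3'UTR segment that serve as probe-binding sites for detecting the transcript. These show up in the table as four repeated HBB and β-globin poly(A) fragment hits. An SV40 poly(A) signal lies downstream of the cassette, though it is annotated on the reverse strand. By placing this 3'UTR behind a normal TPI reading frame, the construct lets users test how 3'UTR identity and length affect NMD-related degradation of the reporter mRNA.
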