Addgene plasmid #65805: NG0911 pCI-TPI-SMG5(short)-4H
Purpose: NMD reporter mRNA
Depositing lab: Niels Gehring. Depositing organization: Universitaet zu Koeln. Publication: 3' UTR length and messenger ribonucleoprotein composition determine endocleavage efficiencies at termination codons. Boehm V, Haberman N, Ottens F, Ule J, Gehring NH. Cell Rep. 2014 Oct 23;9(2):555-68. doi: 10.1016/j.celrep.2014.09.012. Epub 2014 Oct 9. PubMed 25310981.
Backbone
  Vector backbone: pCI-neo
  Backbone manufacturer: Promega
  Backbone size w/o insert (bp): 4572
  Vector type: Mammalian Expression
  Selectable markers: Neomycin (select with G418)
Growth in bacteria
  Bacterial resistance: Ampicillin, 100 μg/mL
  Growth temperature: 37°C
  Growth strain: DH5alpha
  Copy number: Unknown
Gene/Insert
  Gene/Insert name: TPI (alt name: triosephosphate isomerase 1)
  Species: H. sapiens (human)
  Entrez Gene: TPI1 (a.k.a. HEL-S-49, TIM, TPI, TPID)
  Promoter: CMV
  Tag / fusion protein: SMG5 3'UTR shortened version (C terminal on insert); 4H (4 copies of short beta-globin 3'UTR for probe binding) (C terminal on insert)
  Cloning method: Unknown
  Sequencing primers: 5′ CMV-F; 3′ EBV-R
Terms and licenses: Academic/Nonprofit Terms; Industry Terms: Not Available to Industry
How to cite: NG0911 pCI-TPI-SMG5(short)-4H was a gift from Niels Gehring (Addgene plasmid # 65805 ; http://n2t.net/addgene:65805 ; RRID:Addgene_65805)
