>Addgene plasmid #65805 | NG0911 pCI-TPI-SMG5(short)-4H | addgene partial sequence | sequence record 113982 | CMV-F 5'-CGCAAATGGGCGGTAGGCGTG-3'
GTCAGATCACTAGAAGCTTTATTGCGGTAGTTTATCACAGTTAAATTGCTAACGCAGTCAGTGCTTCTGA
CACAACAGTCTCGAACTTAAGCTGCAGTGACTCTCTTAAGGTAGCCTTGCAGAAGTTGGTCGTGAGGCAC
TGGGCAGGTAAGTATCAAGGTTACAAGACAGGTTTAAGGAGACCAATAGAAACTGGGCTTGTCGAGACAG
AGAAGACTCTTGCGTTTCTGATAGGCACCTATTGGTCTTACTGACATCCACTTTGCCTTTCTCTCCACAG
GTGTCCACTCCCAGTTCAATTACAGCTCTTAAGGCTAGAGTACTTAATACGACTCACTATAGGCTAGCGC
CTCGGCTCCAGCACCATGGCGCCCTCCAGGAAGTTCTTCGTTGGGGGAAACTGGAAGATGAACGGGCGGA
AGCAGAGTCTGGGGGAGCTCATCGGCACTCTGAACGCGGCCAAGGTGCCGGCCGACACCGGTAAGCCCTC
GCCGAGGAGGGGTCTGGCCGGGCCGGGGCCGGGGCCGGGGCAGGAGTGGCAGCGCCCTCTCCCGAGGCCC
CGAGGCCCCGAGGCCGGTATCCGCGCGGACCTGATGCAGGGCTGTGGGACGAGGGCCGCTGGGGTCCGGG
CAGGGGCCTCGCAGCCGCAGCCCCGTCGGTGCGTCGAGGGGGCAGGGCGGAGCACATGATGCCCCTTGGA
CTATGGGGCAGGTAAGGACG
