>Addgene plasmid #65805 | NG0911 pCI-TPI-SMG5(short)-4H | addgene partial sequence | sequence record 113983 | EBV-rev 5'-GTGGTTTGTCCAAACTCATC-3'
TCACTAAAGGGAAGCGGCCGCCCGGGTCGACAAATTGGACAGCAAGAAAGCGAGCTTAGTGATACTTGTG
GGCCAGGGCATTAGCCACACCAGCCACCACTTTCTGATAGGCAGCCTGCACTGGTGGGGTGCTCGACAAA
TTGGACAGCAAGAAAGCGAGCTTAGTGATACTTGTGGGCCAGGGCATTAGCCACACCAGCCACCACTTTC
TGATAGGCAGCCTGCACTGGTGGGGTGCTCGACAAATTGGACAGCAAGAAAGCGAGCTTAGTGATACTTG
TGGGCCAGGGCATTAGCCACACCAGCCACCACTTTCTGATAGGCAGCCTGCACTGGTGGGGTGCTCGACA
AATTGGACAGCAAGAAAGCGAGCTTAGTGATACTTGTGGGCCAGGGCATTAGCCACACCAGCCACCACTT
TCTGATAGGCAGCCTGCACTGGTGGGGTGCTCGACAGATATTCACCTCAACACTCCAAAAGCCAGCCCCT
TCAGGTCTTCAGTCCTGCGGAAGGCAAAAGGAGGGACGGGGGCCTCTGACTGAGCAGCTTCAAGGGGCCT
CTCCTTTCTGCTGCCCACTGAATGCCGGCCCCTTGTCTTCAGCCCTCCCTTAGATAGGAAGGGGGGTGGT
GGCCTCAGACTGCACCCCCTTTCTTCTCTTCCTGGCATCCCATTCTGTCCCAGCACAGCAGCCAAGAGCA
CAAAGCACAGCACCTGTGGGGCTGGTGGGCACAGGAGACCGTGCTGGCACAGGCCAGACTGCCTGCAG
