>Addgene plasmid #65805 | NG0911 pCI-TPI-SMG5(short)-4H | addgene partial sequence | sequence record 115334 | hTPI-F2 5'-ttggggcctatgacttctcc-3'
CAGTAGGCCACCGTTCTTCGTACTCCGGAGAACCTGGCTGGAGAGCTCTTTCTTGTTCACCCTTCCCTCC
ATCTGTATCTCTGCCCTGCAGATAACGTGAAGGACTGGAGCAAGGTCGTCCTGGCCTATGAGCCTGTGTG
GGCCATTGGTACTGGCAAGACTGCAACACCCCAACAGGTAACCGGGCCCAGGAGCCCTGCCCTCATCCCA
GCCTGCCTCAATAGGTTTGGACAGACACAGCCCACATGGGGCAACCCCTTATTTCAAAGACACAGAGACC
TTGAACCCAGAGACAGTGACTTGTCCAAGGGCATCCAGTCCAGGGCCTGGCTTGGATCAGAGCCCTGGTA
CTCTGACTCAGTCAGAAACCACACTAAGTGTCCACTGGTGCCAGTGATTTTTCCTCTTAGAGAGGCAGAA
AAGGTCTTACTTAGGCCAGCTTCTTGTTCTAGGCCCAGGAAGTACACGAGAAGCTCCGAGGATGGCTGAA
GTCCAACGTCTCTGATGCGGTGGCTCAGAGCACCCGTATCATTTATGGAGGTGAGTGGCTTTGGTTCCCG
GCTGAGGTGGAGTGGGCTGAGGACTAGACTGAGCCCTCGGACATGGAGGTGGGGATGGGGCAGACTCATC
CCATTCTTGACCAAGCCCTTGTTCTGCTCCCTTCCCAGGCTCTGTGACTGGGGCAACCTGCAAGGAGCTG
GCCAGCCAGCCTGATGTGGATGGCTTCCTTGT
